Addgene plasmid #43704: III-TGCC
Depositing lab: Chad Cowan & Kiran Musunuru. Depositing organization: Harvard University. Publication: A TALEN Genome-Editing System for Generating Human Stem Cell-Based Disease Models. Ding Q, Lee YK, Schaefer EA, Peters DT, Veres A, Kim K, Kuperwasser N, Motola DL, Meissner TB, Hendriks WT, Trevisan M, Gupta RM, Moisan A, Banks E, Friesen M, Schinzel RT, Xia F, Tang A, Xia Y, Figueroa E, Wann A, Ahfeldt T, Daheron L, Zhang F, Rubin LL, Peng LF, Chung RT, Musunuru K, Cowan CA. Cell Stem Cell. 2012 Dec 12. pii: S1934-5909(12)00645-5. doi: 10.1016/j.stem.2012.11.011. PubMed 23246482.
Backbone
  Vector backbone: pCRII-TOPO
  Backbone manufacturer: Invitrogen
  Backbone size w/o insert (bp): 3973
  Vector type: Bacterial Cloning
Growth in bacteria
  Bacterial resistance: Ampicillin and Kanamycin, 100 & 50 μg/mL
  Growth temperature: 37°C
  Growth strain: Top10
  Copy number: High Copy
Gene/Insert
  Gene/Insert name: III-TGCC
  Species: Synthetic
  Insert size (bp): 426
  Cloning method: TOPO Cloning
  Sequencing primers: 5′ T7; 3′ M13-rev
Terms and licenses: Academic/Nonprofit Terms; Industry Terms: Not Available to Industry
How to cite: III-TGCC was a gift from Chad Cowan & Kiran Musunuru (Addgene plasmid # 43704 ; http://n2t.net/addgene:43704 ; RRID:Addgene_43704)
