[The description below was written by a language model from this plasmid's Addgene catalogue record.]
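Description:
III-TGCC is a bacterial cloning plasmid built on the commercial pCRII-TOPO backbone (about 4 kb without insert), into which a 426 bp synthetic fragment was placed by TOPO cloning. It is a high-copy plasmid propagated in E. coli and is selectable with both ampicillin and kanamycin, consistent with the dual resistance markers carried by this backbone. No feature table accompanies the record, so the exact positions of the origin, resistance genes and flanking elements are not documented here. The listed sequencing primers (T7 on the 5′ side and M13 reverse on the 3′ side) indicate that the insert sits in the standard TOPO cloning site, flanked by those priming sites.

The insert carries no gene in the conventional sense and is not linked to any eukaryotic promoter, tag or reporter in the record; the plasmid is a storage and amplification vehicle rather than an expression construct. It was deposited with work describing a TALEN genome-editing system for generating human stem cell-based disease models. The name suggests a library module: "TGCC" probably denotes the four target DNA bases recognised by a pre-assembled block of TALE repeats, and "III" probably denotes the position of that block in an ordered assembly. A 426 bp insert is roughly compatible with four TALE repeat units plus short flanks, but the record does not state this explicitly, so the interpretation is inferred. On that reading, the fragment would be combined with other position-specific modules to build a full-length TALE DNA-binding array in a separate nuclease expression vector.
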