>Addgene plasmid #43704 | III-TGCC | depositor partial sequence | sequence record 58969 | III-TGCC sequence 426 bps
CGTCTCGGCTCACCCCAGAGCAGGTCGTGGCCATTGCCTCGAATGGAGGGGGCAAACAGGCGTTGGAAAC
CGTACAACGATTGCTGCCGGTGCTGTGCCAAGCGCACGGACTCACCCCAGAGCAGGTCGTGGCAATCGCG
AGCAATAACGGCGGAAAACAGGCTTTGGAAACGGTGCAGAGGCTCCTTCCAGTGCTGTGCCAAGCGCACG
GCCTCACCCCAGAGCAGGTCGTGGCGATCGCAAGCCACGACGGAGGAAAGCAAGCCTTGGAAACAGTACA
GAGGCTGTTGCCTGTGCTGTGCCAAGCGCACGGATTAACCCCAGAGCAGGTCGTGGCGATCGCAAGCCAC
GACGGAGGAAAGCAAGCCTTGGAAACAGTACAGAGGCTGTTGCCTGTGCTGTGCCAAGCGCACGGACTCA
GAGACG
