>Addgene plasmid #43704 | III-TGCC | addgene partial sequence | sequence record 61796 | M13-F20 5'-TGTAAAACGACGGCCAGT-3'
TTGGGCGATTGGGCCCTCTGATGCATGCTCGAGCGGCCGCCAGTGTGATGGATATCTGCAGAATTCGCCC
TTGATGCCGTCCTAGCGCGTCTCGGCTCACCCCAGAGCAGGTCGTGGCCATTGCCTCGAATGGAGGGGGC
AAACAGGCGTTGGAAACCGTACAACGATTGCTGCCGGTGCTGTGCCAAGCGCACGGACTCACCCCAGAGC
AGGTCGTGGCAATCGCGAGCAATAACGGCGGAAAACAGGCTTTGGAAACGGTGCAGAGGCTCCTTCCAGT
GCTGTGCCAAGCGCACGGCCTCACCCCAGAGCAGGTCGTGGCGATCGCAAGCCACGACGGAGGAAAGCAA
GCCTTGGAAACAGTACAGAGGCTGTTGCCTGTGCTGTGCCAAGCGCACGGATTAACCCCAGAGCAGGTCG
TGGCGATCGCAAGCCACGACGGAGGAAAGCAAGCCTTGGAAACAGTACAGAGGCTGTTGCCTGTGCTGTG
CCAAGCGCACGGACTCAGAGACGTGGGCACAGGAAAGATACTTAAGGGCGAATTCCAGCACACTGGCGGC
CGTTACTAGTGGATCCGAGCTCGGTACCAAGCTTGATGCATAGCTTGAGTATTCTATAGTGTCACCTAAA
TAGCTTGGCGTAATCATGGTCATAGCTGTTTCCTGTGTGAAATTGTTATCCGCTCACAATTCCACACAAC
ATACGAGCCGGAAGCATAAAGTGTAAAGCCTGGGGTGCCTAATGAGTGAGCTAACTCACATTAATTGCGT
TGCGCTCACTGCCCGCTTTCCAGTCGGGAAACCTGTCGTGCCAGCTGCATTAATGAATCGGCCAACGCGC
GGGGAGAGGCGGTTTGCGTATTGGGCGCTCTTCCGCTTCCTCGCTCACTGACTCGCTGCGCTCGGTCGTT
CGGCTGCGGCGAGCGGTATCAGCTCTCAGCG
